>Addgene plasmid #222448 | pCHW00019 | addgene full sequence | sequence record 453911 | Addgene NGS Result
AAAACCCTGGCGTTACCCAACTTAATCGCCTTGCAGCACATCCCCCTTTCGCCAGCTGGCGTAATAGCGA
AGAGGCCCGCACCGATCGCCCTTCCCAACAGTTGCGCAGCCTGAATGGCGAATGGCGCCTGATGCGGTAT
TTTCTCCTTACGCATCTGTGCGGTATTTCACACCGCATCTGGTGCACTCTCAGTACAATCTGCTCTGATG
CCGCATAGTTAAGCCAGCCCCGACACCCGCCAACACCCGCTGACGCGCCCTGACGGGCTTGTCTGCTCCC
GGCATCCGCTTACAGACAAGCTGTGACCGTCTCCGGGAGCTGCATGTGTCAGAGGTTTTCACCGTCATCA
CCGAAACGCGCGAGACGAAAGGGCCTCGTGATACGCCTATTTTTATAGGTTAATGTCATGATAATAATGG
TTTCTTAGACGTCAGGTGGCACTTTTCGGGGAAATGTGCGCGGAACCCCTATTTGTTTATTTTTCTAAAT
ACATTCAAATATGTATCCGCTCATGAGACAATAACCCTGATAAATGCTTCAATAATATTGAAAAAGGAAG
AGTATGAGCCATATTCAACGGGAAACGTCTTGCTCTAGGCCGCGATTAAATTCCAACATGGATGCTGATT
TATATGGGTATAAATGGGCTCGCGATAATGTCGGGCAATCAGGTGCGACAATCTATCGATTGTATGGGAA
GCCCGATGCGCCAGAGTTGTTTCTGAAACATGGCAAAGGTAGCGTTGCCAATGATGTTACAGATGAGATG
GTCAGACTAAACTGGCTGACGGAATTTATGCCTCTTCCGACCATCAAGCATTTTATCCGTACTCCTGATG
ATGCATGGTTACTCACCACTGCGATCCCTGGGAAAACAGCATTCCAGGTATTAGAAGAATATCCTGATTC
AGGTGAAAATATTGTTGATGCGCTGGCAGTGTTCCTGCGCCGGTTGCATTCGATTCCTGTTTGTAATTGT
CCTTTTAACAGCGATCGCGTATTTCGTCTCGCTCAGGCGCAATCACGAATGAATAACGGTTTGGTTGATG
CGAGTGATTTTGATGACGAGCGTAATGGCTGGCCTGTTGAACAAGTCTGGAAAGAAATGCATAAACTTTT
GCCATTCTCACCGGATTCAGTCGTCACTCATGGTGATTTCTCACTTGATAACCTTATTTTTGACGAGGGG
AAATTAATAGGTTGTATTGATGTTGGACGAGTCGGAATCGCAGACCGATACCAGGATCTTGCCATCCTAT
GGAACTGCCTCGGTGAGTTTTCTCCTTCATTACAGAAACGGCTTTTTCAAAAATATGGTATTGATAATCC
TGATATGAATAAATTGCAGTTTCATTTGATGCTCGATGAGTTTTTCTAACTGTCAGACCAAGTTTACTCA
TATATACTTTAGATTGATTTAAAACTTCATTTTTAATTTAAAAGGATCTAGGTGAAGATCCTTTTTGATA
ATCTCATGACCAAAATCCCTTAACGTGAGTTTTCGTTCCACTGAGCGTCAGACCCCGTAGAAAAGATCAA
AGGATCTTCTTGAGATCCTTTTTTTCTGCGCGTAATCTGCTGCTTGCAAACAAAAAAACCACCGCTACCA
GCGGTGGTTTGTTTGCCGGATCAAGAGCTACCAACTCTTTTTCCGAAGGTAACTGGCTTCAGCAGAGCGC
AGATACCAAATACTGTTCTTCTAGTGTAGCCGTAGTTAGGCCACCACTTCAAGAACTCTGTAGCACCGCC
TACATACCTCGCTCTGCTAATCCTGTTACCAGTGGCTGCTGCCAGTGGCGATAAGTCGTGTCTTACCGGG
TTGGACTCAAGACGATAGTTACCGGATAAGGCGCAGCGGTCGGGCTGAACGGGGGGTTCGTGCACACAGC
CCAGCTTGGAGCGAACGACCTACACCGAACTGAGATACCTACAGCGTGAGCTATGAGAAAGCGCCACGCT
TCCCGAAGGGAGAAAGGCGGACAGGTATCCGGTAAGCGGCAGGGTCGGAACAGGAGAGCGCACGAGGGAG
CTTCCAGGGGGAAACGCCTGGTATCTTTATAGTCCTGTCGGGTTTCGCCACCTCTGACTTGAGCGTCGAT
TTTTGTGATGCTCGTCAGGGGGGCGGAGCCTATGGAAAAACGCCAGCAACGCGGCCTTTTTACGGTTCCT
GGCCTTTTGCTGGCCTTTTGCTCACATGTTCTTTCCTGCGTTATCCCCTGATTCTGTGGATAACCGTATT
ACCGCCTTTGAGTGAGCTGATACCGCTCGCCGCAGCCGAACGACCGAGCGCAGCGAGTCAGTGAGCGAGG
AAGCGGAAGAGCGCCCAATACGCAAACCGCCTCTCCCCGCGCGTTGGCCGATTCATTAATGCAGCTGGCA
CGACAGGTTTCCCGACTGGAAAGCGGGCAGTGAGCGCAACGCAATTAATGTGAGTTAGCTCACTCATTAG
GCACCCCAGGCTTTACACTTTATGCTTCCGGCTCGTATGTTGTGTGGAATTGTGAGCGGATAACAATTTC
ACACAGGAAACAGCTATGACCATGCTCGAGCCAAGCTTGCATGCAGGCCTCTGCAGTCGACGGGCCCGGG
ATCCGATGGTCTCTAAGCTTAGACTTTACGCTTCTTTTTAGGCTCTTTTTTTGGGTTTGGTGGGGTATCT
TCATCATCGAATAGATAGTTATATACATCATCCATTGTAGTGGTATTAAACATCCCTGTAGTGATTCCAA
ACGCGTTATACGCAGTTTGGTCCGTCCAACCAGGTGACAGTGGTTTTGAATTATTACCATCATCAATTTT
ACTAGCCGTGATTTCATTATTCATGAAGTTATCATGAACGTTAGAGGAGGCAATTGGTTGTGAAAGCGCT
TGAGAATTTGTTTGAGTTGTTATGAGGTTCGGACCGTTGCTACTGTTAGTGAAAGTGAAGGACAATGAGC
TATCAGCAATATTCCCACTTTGATTAAAATTGGCCGAATGAGACCATCTAGATGCATTCGCGAGGTACCG
AGCTCGAATTCACTGGCCGTCGTTTTACAACGTCGTGACTGGG
Features (pLannotate 1.2.2; 11 found; start..end, strand, type, name):
    128..227     -  misc_feature   bom (fragment): basis of mobility region from pBR322
    329..364     -  CDS            rop (fragment): Rop protein, which maintains plasmids at low copy number; rop
    459..563     +  promoter       AmpR promoter: bla
    564..1379    +  CDS            KanR: aminoglycoside phosphotransferase; aph(3')-Ia; confers resistance to kanamycin in bacteria or G418 (Geneticin®) in eukaryotes
   1550..2138    +  rep_origin     ori: high-copy-number ColE1/pMB1/pBR322/pUC origin of replication
   2321..2413    +  CDS            lacI (fragment): lac repressor; lacI; The lac repressor binds to the lac operator to inhibit transcription in E. coli. This inhibition can be relieved by adding lactose or isopropyl-β-D-thiogalactopyranoside (IPTG).
   2426..2447    +  protein_bind   CAP binding site: CAP binding activates transcription in the presence of cAMP. E. coli catabolite activator protein
   2462..2492    +  promoter       lac promoter: promoter for the E. coli lac operon
   2500..2516    +  protein_bind   lac operator: The lac repressor binds to the lac operator to inhibit transcription in E. coli. This inhibition can be relieved by adding lactose or isopropyl-β-D-thiogalactopyranoside (IPTG). lac repressor encoded by lacI
   2633..2974    -  CDS            GAL4 activation domain: activation domain of the GAL4 transcriptional activator; Saccharomyces cerevisiae GAL4 (truncated)
   3018..122     +  CDS            lacZα (fragment) (across the origin): LacZα fragment of β-galactosidase; lacZ fragment
