[The description below was written by a language model from this plasmid's Addgene catalogue record and pLannotate feature annotations shown in this document.]
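Description:
pCHW00019 is a Level 0 Golden Gate (modular cloning) part plasmid built on a kanamycin-resistant pUC57 backbone and catalogued for plant expression and synthetic biology. It is a small (about 3.05 kb), high-copy E. coli plasmid that replicates from a ColE1/pUC-type origin and is selected through an aminoglycoside phosphotransferase (KanR) gene driven by the bla (AmpR) promoter. The rest of the annotated backbone consists of typical pUC-derived remnants: fragments of bom, rop and lacI, plus a CAP binding site, lac promoter and lac operator upstream of an interrupted lacZα fragment flanking the cloning region. None of these contribute to the function of the part in plants.

The payload is a 366 bp synthetic insert, GAL4AD-NLS, which encodes the transcriptional activation domain of the Saccharomyces cerevisiae GAL4 activator joined to a nuclear localisation signal. The feature table annotates the activation domain as a 342 bp coding segment on the reverse strand relative to the lac promoter; the NLS is not annotated separately but is stated in the catalogue entry. The module is defined as a C-terminal tag part, released with TTCG and GCTT fusion overhangs, so it carries no promoter or terminator of its own. Instead, it is meant to be assembled in frame downstream of a coding-sequence module within a higher-level transcription unit, giving the fused protein a nuclear-targeted activation function. The associated publication describes a tightly regulated copper-inducible transient expression system for Nicotiana benthamiana, which suggests the part is used to build synthetic transcriptional activators for that system, although the record does not specify the fusion partner.
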