Addgene plasmid #222448: pCHW00019
Purpose: Level 0, C terminal tag module (TTCG-GCTT) containing GAL4AD-NLS.
Depositing lab: Chih-Hang Wu. Depositing organization: Institute of Plant and Microbial Biology, Academia Sinica. Publication: Development of a tightly regulated copper-inducible transient gene expression system in Nicotiana benthamiana incorporating a suicide exon and Cre recombinase. Chiang BJ, Lin KY, Chen YF, Huang CY, Goh FJ, Huang LT, Chen LH, Wu CH. New Phytol. 2024 Oct;244(1):318-331. doi: 10.1111/nph.20021. Epub 2024 Jul 30. PubMed 39081031.
Backbone
  Vector backbone: pUC57 (kan)
  Vector type: Plant Expression, Synthetic Biology
Growth in bacteria
  Bacterial resistance: Kanamycin, 50 μg/mL
  Growth temperature: 37°C
  Growth strain: DH5alpha
  Copy number: High Copy
Gene/Insert
  Gene/Insert name: GAL4AD-NLS
  Species: Synthetic
  Insert size (bp): 366
  Mutation: no
  Cloning method: Golden Gate
  Sequencing primers: 5′ n/a
Terms and licenses: Academic/Nonprofit Terms; Industry Terms: Not Available to Industry
Depositor comments: Overhangs: TTCG-GCTT. Please visit https://doi.org/10.1101/2024.03.23.586378 for bioRxiv preprint.
How to cite: pCHW00019 was a gift from Chih-Hang Wu (Addgene plasmid # 222448 ; http://n2t.net/addgene:222448 ; RRID:Addgene_222448)
